Addgene plasmid #66950: pBSR (mCherry-surrogateTarget-bsr)
Purpose: Encodes mCherry fused with out-of-frame blasticidin-S resistance gene with a linker containing a target for TALEN/CRISPR. Can use as a surrogate target to select cells expressing active TALEN/CRISPR.
Depositing lab: Silvestro Conticello. Depositing organization: Institute for Cancer Research, Prevention and Clinical network (ISPRO). Publication: An efficient method to enrich for knock-out and knock-in cellular clones using the CRISPR/Cas9 system. Niccheri F, Pecori R, Conticello SG. Cell Mol Life Sci. 2017 Apr 18. doi: 10.1007/s00018-017-2524-y. PubMed 28421278.
Backbone
  Vector backbone: pBS SK
  Backbone size w/o insert (bp): 2900
  Total vector size (bp): 6479
  Vector type: Mammalian Expression, Mouse Targeting, CRISPR, TALEN
Growth in bacteria
  Bacterial resistance: Ampicillin, 100 μg/mL
  Growth temperature: 37°C
  Growth strain: DH5alpha
  Copy number: High Copy
Gene/Insert
  Gene/Insert name: blasticidin
  Insert size (bp): 1300
  Promoter: beta-actin
  Cloning method: Ligation Independent Cloning
  Sequencing primers: 5′ M13F; 3′ M13R
Terms and licenses: Academic/Nonprofit Terms; Industry Terms: Not Available to Industry
How to cite: pBSR (mCherry-surrogateTarget-bsr) was a gift from Silvestro Conticello (Addgene plasmid # 66950 ; http://n2t.net/addgene:66950 ; RRID:Addgene_66950)
