[The description below was written by a language model from this plasmid's Addgene catalogue record and pLannotate feature annotations shown in this document.]
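Description:
pBSR (mCherry-surrogateTarget-bsr) is a 6,479 bp mammalian expression plasmid built on the pBluescript SK backbone, designed as a surrogate reporter for enriching cells in which a TALEN or CRISPR nuclease is active. It is maintained in E. coli at high copy through the ColE1/pUC-type origin and selected with ampicillin via the AmpR (β-lactamase) cassette. The backbone also retains the f1 origin, the lacZα fragment and lac regulatory elements, and the T7 and T3 promoters flanking the remnants of the multiple cloning site.

The payload is a single transcription unit driven by the chicken β-actin promoter followed by a chimeric chicken β-actin/rabbit β-globin intron. It encodes mCherry joined through a linker to the Bacillus cereus blasticidin-S deaminase gene (bsr), which is placed out of frame with mCherry. The linker carries the nuclease target. The annotation detects a short match there to intron 1 of mouse Rosa26, consistent with the mouse targeting designation, though the record does not explicitly name the target site. Downstream lie a fragment of a bleomycin-resistance gene and SV40-derived sequences, including the small t intron and the SV40 polyadenylation signal, which terminate the transcript.

In use, transfected cells express mCherry constitutively, marking plasmid uptake, while bsr remains untranslated in the correct frame. When a co-delivered nuclease cuts the linker target, error-prone repair can introduce indels that restore the bsr reading frame, giving blasticidin resistance. Blasticidin selection therefore enriches for cells with active nuclease, which helps in isolating knock-out and knock-in clones.
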