Features (pLannotate 1.2.2; 24 found; start..end, strand, type, name):
     30..458     -  rep_origin     f1 ori (sequence partly withheld): f1 bacteriophage origin of replication; arrow indicates direction of (+) strand synthesis
    463..618     -  CDS            lacZα (fragment): LacZα fragment of β-galactosidase; lacZ fragment
    626..644     +  promoter       T7 promoter: promoter for bacteriophage T7 RNA polymerase
    653..678     -  misc_feature   MCS (fragment): pBluescript multiple cloning site
    675..952     +  promoter       chicken β-actin promoter: No description available
    953..1924    +  intron         chimeric intron: chimera between introns from chicken β-actin and rabbit β-globin
   1935..2642    +  CDS            mCherry: mCherry is a basic (constitutively fluorescent) red fluorescent protein published in 2004, derived from Discosoma sp.. It is reported to be a very rapidly-maturing monomer with low acid sensitivity.
   2664..2711    +  misc_feature   HA-L (fragment): left homology arm from intron 1 of the mouse Rosa26 gene (Soriano, 1999)
   2821..3240    +  CDS            bsr: BSR_BACCE - Experimental evidence at protein level: Swiss-Prot protein existence level 1. Catalyzes the deamination of the cytosine moiety of the antibiotics blasticidin S, cytomycin and acetylblasticidin S. From Bacillus cereus.
   3268..3405    +  CDS            ble (fragment): BLE_KLEPN - Experimental evidence at protein level: Swiss-Prot protein existence level 1. Binding protein with a strong affinity to the bleomycin family of antibiotics. Binds to CL990; an antimitotic-antibiotic compound. From Klebsiella pneumoniae.
   3408..3482    +  CDS            small t antigen (fragment): SV40 (simian virus 40) small t antigen
   3484..3549    +  intron         small t intron: SV40 (simian virus 40) small t antigen intron
   3679..3699    +  CDS            SV40 NLS: nuclear localization signal of SV40 (simian virus 40) large T antigen
   4018..4101    +  CDS            large T antigen (fragment): large T antigen from SV40 (simian virus 40)
   4124..4205    +  polyA_signal   SV40 poly(A) signal: SV40 polyadenylation signal
   4219..4278    -  misc_feature   MCS (fragment): pBluescript multiple cloning site
   4291..4309    -  promoter       T3 promoter: promoter for bacteriophage T3 RNA polymerase
   4354..4370    -  protein_bind   lac operator: The lac repressor binds to the lac operator to inhibit transcription in E. coli. This inhibition can be relieved by adding lactose or isopropyl-β-D-thiogalactopyranoside (IPTG). lac repressor encoded by lacI
   4378..4408    -  promoter       lac promoter: promoter for the E. coli lac operon
   4423..4444    -  protein_bind   CAP binding site: CAP binding activates transcription in the presence of cAMP. E. coli catabolite activator protein
   4457..4549    -  CDS            lacI (fragment): lac repressor; lacI; The lac repressor binds to the lac operator to inhibit transcription in E. coli. This inhibition can be relieved by adding lactose or isopropyl-β-D-thiogalactopyranoside (IPTG).
   4732..5320    -  rep_origin     ori: high-copy-number ColE1/pMB1/pBR322/pUC origin of replication
   5491..6351    -  CDS            AmpR: β-lactamase; bla; confers resistance to ampicillin, carbenicillin, and related antibiotics
   6352..6456    -  promoter       AmpR promoter: bla
>Addgene plasmid #66950 | pBSR (mCherry-surrogateTarget-bsr) | depositor full sequence | sequence record 115273 | pBSR (mCherry-surrogateTarget-bsr) sequence 6479 bps
CTAAATTGTAAGCGTTAATATTTTGTTAAAATTCGCGTTAAATTTTTGTTAAATCAGCTCATTTTTTAAC
CAATAGGCCGAAATCGGCAAAATCCCTTATAAATCAAAAGAATAGACCGAGATAGGGT
[37 nt withheld, positions 129-165]
AAAGAACGTGGACTCCAACGTCAAAGG
[49 nt withheld, positions 193-241]
T
[91 nt withheld, positions 243-333]
G
[124 nt withheld, positions 335-458]
CCCATTCGCCATTCAGGCTGCGCAACTGTTGGGAAGGGCGATCGGTGCGGGCCTCTTCGCTATTACGCCA
GCTGGCGAAAGGGGGATGTGCTGCAAGGCGATTAAGTTGGGTAACGCCAGGGTTTTCCCAGTCACGACGT
TGTAAAACGACGGCCAGTGAGCGCGCGTAATACGACTCACTATAGGGCGAATTGGGTACCGGGCCCCCCC
TCGAGGTCGAGGTGAGCCCCACGTTCTGCTTCACTCTCCCCATCTCCCCCCCCTCCCCACCCCCAATTTT
GTATTTATTTATTTTTTAATTATTTTGTGCAGCGATGGGGGCGGGGGGGGGGGGGGGGCGCGCGCCAGGC
GGGGCGGGGCGGGGCGAGGGGCGGGGCGGGGCGAGGCGGAGAGGTGCGGCGGCAGCCAATCAGAGCGGCG
CGCTCCGAAAGTTTCCTTTTATGGCGAGGCGGCGGCGGCGGCGGCCCTATAAAAAGCGAAGCGCGCGGCG
GGCGGGAGTCGCTGCGCGCTGCCTTCGCCCCGTGCCCCGCTCCGCCGCCGCCTCGCGCCGCCCGCCCCGG
CTCTGACTGACCGCGTTACTCCCACAGGTGAGCGGGCGGGACGGCCCTTCTCCTCCGGGCTGTAATTAGC
GCTTGGTTTAATGACGGCTTGTTTCTTTTCTGTGGCTGCGTGAAAGCCTTGAGGGGCTCCGGGAGGGCCC
TTTGTGCGGGGGGAGCGGCTCGGGGGGTGCGTGCGTGTGTGTGTGCGTGGGGAGCGCCGCGTGCGGCCCG
CGCTGCCCGGCGGCTGTGAGCGCTGCGGGCGCGGCGCGGGGCTTTGTGCGCTCCGCGTGTGCGCGAGGGG
AGCGCGGCCGGGGGCGGTGCCCCGCGGTGCGGGGGGGCTGCGAGGGGAACAAAGGCTGCGTGCGGGGTGT
GTGCGTGGGGGGGTGAGCAGGGGGTGTGGGCGCGGCGGTCGGGCTGTAACCCCCCCCTGCACCCCCCTCC
CCGAGTTGCTGAGCACGGCCCGGCTTCGGGTGCGGGGCTCCGTGCGGGGCGTGGCGCGGGGCTCGCCGTG
CCGGGCGGGGGGTGGCGGCAGGTGGGGGTGCCGGGCGGGGCGGGGCCGCCTCGGGCCGGGGAGGGCTCGG
GGGAGGGGCGCGGCGGCCCCCGGAGCGCCGGCGGCTGTCGAGGCGCGGCGAGCCGCAGCCATTGCCTTTT
ATGGTAATCGTGCGAGAGGGCGCAGGGACTTCCTTTGTCCCAAATCTGTGCGGAGCCGAAATCTGGGAGG
CGCCGCCGCACCCCCTCTAGCGGGCGCGGGGCGAAGCGGTGCGGCGCCGGCAGGAAGGAAATGGGCGGGG
AGGGCCTTCGTGCGTCGCCGCGCCGCCGTCCCCTTCTCCCTCTCCAGCCTCGGGGCTGTCCGCGGGGGGA
CGGCTGCCTTCGGGGGGGACGGGGCAGGGCGGGGTTCGGCTTCTGGCGTGTGACCGGCGGCTCTAGCGGA
TTCACCATGGTGAGCAAGGGCGAGGAGGATAACATGGCCATCATCAAGGAGTTCATGCGCTTCAAGGTGC
ACATGGAGGGCTCCGTGAACGGCCACGAGTTCGAGATCGAGGGCGAGGGCGAGGGCCGCCCCTACGAGGG
CACCCAGACCGCCAAGCTGAAGGTGACCAAGGGTGGCCCCCTGCCCTTCGCCTGGGACATCCTGTCCCCT
CAGTTCATGTACGGCTCCAAGGCCTACGTGAAGCACCCCGCCGACATCCCCGACTACTTGAAGCTGTCCT
TCCCCGAGGGCTTCAAGTGGGAGCGCGTGATGAACTTCGAGGACGGCGGCGTGGTGACCGTGACCCAGGA
CTCCTCCCTGCAGGACGGCGAGTTCATCTACAAGGTGAAGCTGCGCGGCACCAACTTCCCCTCCGACGGC
CCCGTAATGCAGAAGAAGACCATGGGCTGGGAGGCCTCCTCCGAGCGGATGTACCCCGAGGACGGCGCCC
TGAAGGGCGAGATCAAGCAGAGGCTGAAGCTGAAGGACGGCGGCCACTACGACGCTGAGGTCAAGACCAC
CTACAAGGCCAAGAAGCCCGTGCAGCTGCCCGGCGCCTACAACGTCAACATCAAGTTGGACATCACCTCC
CACAACGAGGACTACACCATCGTGGAACAGTACGAACGCGCCGAGGGCCGCCACTCCACCGGCGGCATGG
ACGAGCTGTACAAGAAGCTTCGTCTCTGTCGGATAATCTGCAACTCCAGTCTTTCCAGAAGATGGGCGGG
AGTCTTCTGGGCAAAGATCTGCGAGACGGAATTCTGCTGGTTATTGTGCTGTCTCATCATTTTGGCAAAG
AATTAATTCAAGCTTGGATTCATTTTTGCAGAAATCGGAGGAAGAAGAATATATGAAAACATTTAACATT
TCTCAACAAGATCTAGAATTAGTAGAAGTAGCGACAGAGAAGATTACAATGCTTTATGAGGATAATAAAC
ATCATGTGGGAGCGGCAATTCGTACGAAAACAGGAGAAATCATTTCGGCAGTACATATTGAAGCGTATAT
AGGACGAGTAACTGTTTGTGCAGAAGCCATTGCGATTGGTAGTGCAGTTTCGAATGGACAAAAGGATTTT
GACACGATTGTAGCTGTTAGACACCCTTATTCTGACGAAGTAGATAGAAGTATTCGAGTGGTAAGTCCTT
GTGGTATGTGTAGGGAGTTGATTTCAGACTATGCACCAGATTGTTTTGTGTTAATAGAAATGAATGGCAA
GTTAGTCAAAACTACGATTGAAGAACTCATTCCACTCAAATATACCCGAAATTAAAAGTTTTACCATACC
AAGCTTGGCTGCTGCCTGAGGCTGGACGACCTCGCGGAGTTCTACCGGCAGTGCAAATCCGTCGGCATCC
AGGAAACCAGCAGCGGCTATCCGCGCATCCATGCCCCCGAACTGCAGGAGTGGGGAGGCACGATGGCCGC
TTTGGTCCGGATCTTTGTGAAGGAACCTTACTTCTGTGGTGTGACATAATTGGACAAACTACCTACAGAG
ATTTAAAGCTCTAAGGTAAATATAAAATTTTTAAGTGTATAATGTGTTAAACTACTGATTCTAATTGTTT
GTGTATTTTAGATTCCAACCTATGGAACTGATGAATGGGAGCAGTGGTGGAATGCCTTTAATGAGGAAAA
CCTGTTTTGCTCAGAAGAAATGCCATCTAGTGATGATGAGGCTACTGCTGACTCTCAACATTCTACTCCT
CCAAAAAAGAAGAGAAAGGTAGAAGACCCCAAGGACTTTCCTTCAGAATTGCTAAGTTTTTTGAGTCATG
CTGTGTTTAGTAATAGAACTCTTGCTTGCTTTGCTATTTACACCACAAAGGAAAAAGCTGCACTGCTATA
CAAGAAAATTATGGAAAAATATTCTGTAACCTTTATAAGTAGGCATAACAGTTATAATCATAACATACTG
TTTTTTCTTACTCCACACAGGCATAGAGTGTCTGCTATTAATAACTATGCTCAAAAATTGTGTACCTTTA
GCTTTTTAATTTGTAAAGGGGTTAATAAGGAATATTTGATGTATAGTGCCTTGACTAGAGATCATAATCA
GCCATACCACATTTGTAGAGGTTTTACTTGCTTTAAAAAACCTCCCACACCTCCCCCTGAACCTGAAACA
TAAAATGAATGCAATTGTTGTTGTTAACTTGTTTATTGCAGCTTATAATGGTTACAAATAAAGCAATAGC
ATCACAAATTTCACAAATAAAGCATTTTTTTCACTGCATTCTAGTTGTGGGAATTCCTGCAGCCCGGGGG
ATCCACTAGTTCTAGAGCGGCCGCCACCGCGGTGGAGCTCCAGCTTTTGTTCCCTTTAGTGAGGGTTAAT
TGCGCGCTTGGCGTAATCATGGTCATAGCTGTTTCCTGTGTGAAATTGTTATCCGCTCACAATTCCACAC
AACATACGAGCCGGAAGCATAAAGTGTAAAGCCTGGGGTGCCTAATGAGTGAGCTAACTCACATTAATTG
CGTTGCGCTCACTGCCCGCTTTCCAGTCGGGAAACCTGTCGTGCCAGCTGCATTAATGAATCGGCCAACG
CGCGGGGAGAGGCGGTTTGCGTATTGGGCGCTCTTCCGCTTCCTCGCTCACTGACTCGCTGCGCTCGGTC
GTTCGGCTGCGGCGAGCGGTATCAGCTCACTCAAAGGCGGTAATACGGTTATCCACAGAATCAGGGGATA
ACGCAGGAAAGAACATGTGAGCAAAAGGCCAGCAAAAGGCCAGGAACCGTAAAAAGGCCGCGTTGCTGGC
GTTTTTCCATAGGCTCCGCCCCCCTGACGAGCATCACAAAAATCGACGCTCAAGTCAGAGGTGGCGAAAC
CCGACAGGACTATAAAGATACCAGGCGTTTCCCCCTGGAAGCTCCCTCGTGCGCTCTCCTGTTCCGACCC
TGCCGCTTACCGGATACCTGTCCGCCTTTCTCCCTTCGGGAAGCGTGGCGCTTTCTCATAGCTCACGCTG
TAGGTATCTCAGTTCGGTGTAGGTCGTTCGCTCCAAGCTGGGCTGTGTGCACGAACCCCCCGTTCAGCCC
GACCGCTGCGCCTTATCCGGTAACTATCGTCTTGAGTCCAACCCGGTAAGACACGACTTATCGCCACTGG
CAGCAGCCACTGGTAACAGGATTAGCAGAGCGAGGTATGTAGGCGGTGCTACAGAGTTCTTGAAGTGGTG
GCCTAACTACGGCTACACTAGAAGGACAGTATTTGGTATCTGCGCTCTGCTGAAGCCAGTTACCTTCGGA
AAAAGAGTTGGTAGCTCTTGATCCGGCAAACAAACCACCGCTGGTAGCGGTGGTTTTTTTGTTTGCAAGC
AGCAGATTACGCGCAGAAAAAAAGGATCTCAAGAAGATCCTTTGATCTTTTCTACGGGGTCTGACGCTCA
GTGGAACGAAAACTCACGTTAAGGGATTTTGGTCATGAGATTATCAAAAAGGATCTTCACCTAGATCCTT
TTAAATTAAAAATGAAGTTTTAAATCAATCTAAAGTATATATGAGTAAACTTGGTCTGACAGTTACCAAT
GCTTAATCAGTGAGGCACCTATCTCAGCGATCTGTCTATTTCGTTCATCCATAGTTGCCTGACTCCCCGT
CGTGTAGATAACTACGATACGGGAGGGCTTACCATCTGGCCCCAGTGCTGCAATGATACCGCGAGACCCA
CGCTCACCGGCTCCAGATTTATCAGCAATAAACCAGCCAGCCGGAAGGGCCGAGCGCAGAAGTGGTCCTG
CAACTTTATCCGCCTCCATCCAGTCTATTAATTGTTGCCGGGAAGCTAGAGTAAGTAGTTCGCCAGTTAA
TAGTTTGCGCAACGTTGTTGCCATTGCTACAGGCATCGTGGTGTCACGCTCGTCGTTTGGTATGGCTTCA
TTCAGCTCCGGTTCCCAACGATCAAGGCGAGTTACATGATCCCCCATGTTGTGCAAAAAAGCGGTTAGCT
CCTTCGGTCCTCCGATCGTTGTCAGAAGTAAGTTGGCCGCAGTGTTATCACTCATGGTTATGGCAGCACT
GCATAATTCTCTTACTGTCATGCCATCCGTAAGATGCTTTTCTGTGACTGGTGAGTACTCAACCAAGTCA
TTCTGAGAATAGTGTATGCGGCGACCGAGTTGCTCTTGCCCGGCGTCAATACGGGATAATACCGCGCCAC
ATAGCAGAACTTTAAAAGTGCTCATCATTGGAAAACGTTCTTCGGGGCGAAAACTCTCAAGGATCTTACC
GCTGTTGAGATCCAGTTCGATGTAACCCACTCGTGCACCCAACTGATCTTCAGCATCTTTTACTTTCACC
AGCGTTTCTGGGTGAGCAAAAACAGGAAGGCAAAATGCCGCAAAAAAGGGAATAAGGGCGACACGGAAAT
GTTGAATACTCATACTCTTCCTTTTTCAATATTATTGAAGCATTTATCAGGGTTATTGTCTCATGAGCGG
ATACATATTTGAATGTATTTAGAAAAATAAACAAATAGGGGTTCCGCGCACATTTCCCCGAAAAGTGCCA
C
