>Addgene plasmid #66950 | pBSR (mCherry-surrogateTarget-bsr) | depositor partial sequence | sequence record 115241 | the expressed region
CTAGCGGATTCACCATGGTGAGCAAGGGCGAGGAGGATAACATGGCCATCATCAAGGAGTTCATGCGCTT
CAAGGTGCACATGGAGGGCTCCGTGAACGGCCACGAGTTCGAGATCGAGGGCGAGGGCGAGGGCCGCCCC
TACGAGGGCACCCAGACCGCCAAGCTGAAGGTGACCAAGGGTGGCCCCCTGCCCTTCGCCTGGGACATCC
TGTCCCCTCAGTTCATGTACGGCTCCAAGGCCTACGTGAAGCACCCCGCCGACATCCCCGACTACTTGAA
GCTGTCCTTCCCCGAGGGCTTCAAGTGGGAGCGCGTGATGAACTTCGAGGACGGCGGCGTGGTGACCGTG
ACCCAGGACTCCTCCCTGCAGGACGGCGAGTTCATCTACAAGGTGAAGCTGCGCGGCACCAACTTCCCCT
CCGACGGCCCCGTAATGCAGAAGAAGACCATGGGCTGGGAGGCCTCCTCCGAGCGGATGTACCCCGAGGA
CGGCGCCCTGAAGGGCGAGATCAAGCAGAGGCTGAAGCTGAAGGACGGCGGCCACTACGACGCTGAGGTC
AAGACCACCTACAAGGCCAAGAAGCCCGTGCAGCTGCCCGGCGCCTACAACGTCAACATCAAGTTGGACA
TCACCTCCCACAACGAGGACTACACCATCGTGGAACAGTACGAACGCGCCGAGGGCCGCCACTCCACCGG
CGGCATGGACGAGCTGTACAAGAAGCTTCGTCTCTGTCGGATAATCTGCAACTCCAGTCTTTCCAGAAGA
TGGGCGGGAGTCTTCTGGGCAAAGATCTGCGAGACGGAATTCTGCTGGTTATTGTGCTGTCTCATCATTT
TGGCAAAGAATTAATTCAAGCTTGGATTCATTTTTGCAGAAATCGGAGGAAGAAGAATATATGAAAACAT
TTAACATTTCTCAACAAGATCTAGAATTAGTAGAAGTAGCGACAGAGAAGATTACAATGCTTTATGAGGA
TAATAAACATCATGTGGGAGCGGCAATTCGTACGAAAACAGGAGAAATCATTTCGGCAGTACATATTGAA
GCGTATATAGGACGAGTAACTGTTTGTGCAGAAGCCATTGCGATTGGTAGTGCAGTTTCGAATGGACAAA
AGGATTTTGACACGATTGTAGCTGTTAGACACCCTTATTCTGACGAAGTAGATAGAAGTATTCGAGTGGT
AAGTCCTTGTGGTATGTGTAGGGAGTTGATTTCAGACTATGCACCAGATTGTTTTGTGTTAATAGAAATG
AATGGCAAGTTAGTCAAAACTACGATTGAAGAACTCATTCCACTCAAATATACCCGAAATTAAAAGTTTT
ACCATACCAAGCTTGGCTGCTGCCTGAGGCTGGACGACCTCGCGGAGTTCTACCGGCAGTGCAAATCCGT
CGGCATCCAGGAAACCAGCAGCGGCTATCCGCGCATCCATGCCCCCGAACTGCAGGAGTGGGGAGGCACG
ATGGCCGCTTTGGTCCGGATCTTTGTGAAGGAACCTTACTTCTGTGGTGTGACATAATTGGACAAACTAC
CTACAGAGATTTAAAGCTCTAAGGTAAATATAAAATTTTTAAGTGTATAATGTGTTAAACTACTGATTCT
AATTGTTTGTGTATTTTAGATTCCAACCTATGGAACTGATGAATGGGAGCAGTGGTGGAATGCCTTTAAT
GAGGAAAACCTGTTTTGCTCAGAAGAAATGCCATCTAGTGATGATGAGGCTACTGCTGACTCTCAACATT
CTACTCCTCCAAAAAAGAAGAGAAAGGTAGAAGACCCCAAGGACTTTCCTTCAGAATTGCTAAGTTTTTT
GAGTCATGCTGTGTTTAGTAATAGAACTCTTGCTTGCTTTGCTATTTACACCACAAAGGAAAAAGCTGCA
CTGCTATACAAGAAAATTATGGAAAAATATTCTGTAACCTTTATAAGTAGGCATAACAGTTATAATCATA
ACATACTGTTTTTTCTTACTCCACACAGGCATAGAGTGTCTGCTATTAATAACTATGCTCAAAAATTGTG
TACCTTTAGCTTTTTAATTTGTAAAGGGGTTAATAAGGAATATTTGATGTATAGTGCCTTGACTAGAGAT
CATAATCAGCCATACCACATTTGTAGAGGTTTTACTTGCTTTAAAAAACCTCCCACACCTCCCCCTGAAC
CTGAAACATAAAATGAATGCAATTGTTGTTGTTAACTTGTTTATTGCAGCTTATAATGGTTACAAATAAA
GCAATAGCATCACAAATTTCACAAATAAAGCATTTTTTTCACTGCATTCTAGTTGTGGGAATTCCTGCAG
CCCGGGGGATCCACTAGTTCTAGAGCGGCCGCCACCGCGGTGGAGCTCCAGCTTTTG
