>Addgene plasmid #66950 | pBSR (mCherry-surrogateTarget-bsr) | addgene partial sequence | sequence record 119288 | mCherry-R 5'-TTGGTCACCTTCAGCTTGG-3'
GAACTCGTGGCCGTTCACGGAGCCCTCCATGTGCACCTTGAAGCGCATGAACTCCTTGATGATGGCCATG
TTATCCTCCTCGCCCTTGCTCACCATGGTGAATCCGCTAGAGCCGCCGGTCACACGCCAGAAGCCGAACC
CCGCCCTGCCCCGTCCCCCCCGAAGGCAGCCGTCCCCCCGCGGACAGCCCCGAGGCTGGAGAGGGAGAAG
GGGACGGCGGCGCGGCGACGCACGAAGGCCCTCCCCGCCCATTTCCTTCCTGCCGGCGCCGCACCGCTTC
GCCCCGCGCCCGCTAGAGGGGGTGCGGCGGCGCCTCCCAGATTTCGGCTCCGCACAGATTTGGGACAAAG
GAAGTCCCTGCGCCCTCTCGCACGATTACCATAAAAGGCAATGGCTGCGGCTCGCCGCGCCTCGACAGCC
GCCGGCGCTCCGGGGGCCGCCGCGCCCCT
