>Addgene plasmid #66950 | pBSR (mCherry-surrogateTarget-bsr) | addgene partial sequence | sequence record 119290 | mCherry-F 5'-ccccgtaatgcagaagaaga-3'
CGGCCACTACGACGCTGAGGTCAAGACCACCTACAAGGCCAAGAAGCCCGTGCAGCTGCCCGGCGCCTAC
AACGTCAACATCAAGTTGGACATCACCTCCCACAACGAGGACTACACCATCGTGGAACAGTACGAACGCG
CCGAGGGCCGCCACTCCACCGGCGGCATGGACGAGCTGTACAAGAAGCTTCGTCTCTGTCGGATAATCTG
CAACTCCAGTCTTTCCAGAAGATGGGCGGGAGTCTTCTGGGCAAAGATCTGCGAGACGGAATTCTGCTGG
TTATTGTGCTGTCTCATCATTTTGGCAAAGAATTAATTCAAGCTTGGATTCATTTTTGCAGAAATCGGAG
GAAGAAGAATATATGAAAACATTTAACATTTCTCAACAAGATCTAGAATTAGTAGAAGTAGCGACAGAGA
AGATTACAATGCTTTATGAGGATAATAAACATCATGTGGGAGCGGCAATTCGTACGAAAACAGGAGAAAT
CATTTCGGCAGTACATATTGAAGCGTATATAGGACGAGTAACTGTTTGTGCAGAAGCCATTGCGATTGGT
AGTGCAGTTTCGAATGGACAAAAGGATTTTGACACGATTGTAGCTGTTAGACACCCTTATTCTGACGAAG
TAGATAGAAGTATTCGAGTGGTAAGTCCTTGT
